Addgene plasmid #112363: pZNF140-donor
Purpose: CRISPR donor plasmid to tag human transcription factor ZNF140 with GFP
Depositing lab: Kevin White. Depositing organization: University of Chicago.
Backbone
  Vector backbone: pUC19
  Vector type: CRISPR
Growth in bacteria
  Bacterial resistance: Ampicillin, 100 μg/mL
  Growth temperature: 37°C
  Growth strain: DH5alpha
  Copy number: High Copy
Gene/Insert
  Gene/Insert name: ZNF140 homology arms flanking EGFP-IRES-Neo cassette
  Species: H. sapiens (human)
  Mutation: hg38:12:133105834:A>G, hg38:12:133105852:A>G
  Entrez Gene: ZNF140 (a.k.a. pHZ-39)
  Cloning method: Gibson Cloning
  Sequencing primers: 5′ M13pUC-fwd; 3′ M13pUC-rev
Terms and licenses: Academic/Nonprofit Terms; Industry Terms: Not Available to Industry
Depositor comments: Cloning source: K562. Use with plasmid pZNF140.1.0-gDNA.
How to cite: pZNF140-donor was a gift from Kevin White (Addgene plasmid # 112363 ; http://n2t.net/addgene:112363 ; RRID:Addgene_112363)
