[The description below was written by a language model from this plasmid's Addgene catalogue record and pLannotate feature annotations shown in this document.]
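Description:
pZNF140-donor is a CRISPR homology-directed repair donor plasmid built on the pUC19 backbone and designed to tag the endogenous human transcription factor gene ZNF140 with GFP. It is propagated in E. coli as a high-copy plasmid through the pUC-type ColE1/pMB1 origin and is selected with ampicillin via the β-lactamase gene and its native promoter. Remnants of the pUC19 cloning region (lac promoter and operator, CAP binding site, partial lacZα and multiple cloning site) flank the insert, which was assembled by Gibson cloning.

The payload consists of ZNF140 homology arms, amplified from K562 cell DNA, surrounding an EGFP-IRES-Neo cassette. The feature table detects a short fragment of ZNF140 coding sequence at the start of the insert, followed downstream by a small fragment matching a TEV/His-type composite tag, an S-Tag, EGFP, an EMCV IRES and the Tn5 neomycin phosphotransferase gene. No mammalian promoter is annotated. This is consistent with a knock-in design in which the tag is fused in frame to ZNF140 and the IRES allows NeoR to be translated from the same endogenous transcript, so that G418 resistance would report correct integration. The record does not spell out this logic or the tagged terminus. The homology arms themselves are largely unannotated. Two A>G substitutions on chromosome 12 are recorded, but their purpose is not stated; changes of this kind in a donor are often made to prevent re-cutting by Cas9. The donor is meant to be used with its companion guide RNA plasmid, pZNF140.1.0-gDNA, to generate GFP-tagged ZNF140 cell lines.
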