Features (pLannotate 1.2.2; 17 found; start..end, strand, type, name):
      1..21      +  misc_feature   MCS (fragment): pUC18/19 multiple cloning site
     58..74      -  protein_bind   lac operator: The lac repressor binds to the lac operator to inhibit transcription in E. coli. This inhibition can be relieved by adding lactose or isopropyl-β-D-thiogalactopyranoside (IPTG). lac repressor encoded by lacI
     82..112     -  promoter       lac promoter: promoter for the E. coli lac operon
    127..148     -  protein_bind   CAP binding site: CAP binding activates transcription in the presence of cAMP. E. coli catabolite activator protein
    161..253     -  CDS            lacI (fragment): lac repressor; lacI; The lac repressor binds to the lac operator to inhibit transcription in E. coli. This inhibition can be relieved by adding lactose or isopropyl-β-D-thiogalactopyranoside (IPTG).
    436..1024    -  rep_origin     ori: high-copy-number ColE1/pMB1/pBR322/pUC origin of replication
   1195..2055    -  CDS            AmpR: β-lactamase; bla; confers resistance to ampicillin, carbenicillin, and related antibiotics
   2056..2160    -  promoter       AmpR promoter: bla
   2255..2290    +  CDS            rop (fragment): Rop protein, which maintains plasmids at low copy number; rop
   2392..2491    +  misc_feature   bom (fragment): basis of mobility region from pBR322
   2497..2654    -  CDS            lacZα (fragment): LacZα fragment of β-galactosidase; lacZ fragment
   2670..2783    +  CDS            ZNF140 (fragment): ZN140_HUMAN - Experimental evidence at protein level: Swiss-Prot protein existence level 1. May be involved in transcriptional regulation as a repressor. From Homo sapiens (Human).
   3629..3649    +  CDS            capTEV™ (fragment): composite tag for in vivo biotinylation, TEV protease cleavage, and 6xHis tagging
   3663..3707    +  CDS            S-Tag: affinity and epitope tag derived from pancreatic ribonuclease A
   3798..4517    +  CDS            EGFP: the original enhanced GFP (Yang et al., 1996) mammalian codon-optimized
   4555..5140    +  misc_feature   IRES2: internal ribosome entry site (IRES) of the encephalomyocarditis virus (EMCV)
   5222..6025    +  CDS            NeoR/KanR: aminoglycoside phosphotransferase from Tn5; aph(3')-II (or nptII); confers resistance to neomycin, kanamycin, and G418 (Geneticin®)
>Addgene plasmid #112363 | pZNF140-donor | depositor full sequence | sequence record 211754 | Full Sequence
GACCTGCAGGCATGCAAGCTTGGCGTAATCATGGTCATAGCTGTTTCCTGTGTGAAATTGTTATCCGCTC
ACAATTCCACACAACATACGAGCCGGAAGCATAAAGTGTAAAGCCTGGGGTGCCTAATGAGTGAGCTAAC
TCACATTAATTGCGTTGCGCTCACTGCCCGCTTTCCAGTCGGGAAACCTGTCGTGCCAGCTGCATTAATG
AATCGGCCAACGCGCGGGGAGAGGCGGTTTGCGTATTGGGCGCTCTTCCGCTTCCTCGCTCACTGACTCG
CTGCGCTCGGTCGTTCGGCTGCGGCGAGCGGTATCAGCTCACTCAAAGGCGGTAATACGGTTATCCACAG
AATCAGGGGATAACGCAGGAAAGAACATGTGAGCAAAAGGCCAGCAAAAGGCCAGGAACCGTAAAAAGGC
CGCGTTGCTGGCGTTTTTCCATAGGCTCCGCCCCCCTGACGAGCATCACAAAAATCGACGCTCAAGTCAG
AGGTGGCGAAACCCGACAGGACTATAAAGATACCAGGCGTTTCCCCCTGGAAGCTCCCTCGTGCGCTCTC
CTGTTCCGACCCTGCCGCTTACCGGATACCTGTCCGCCTTTCTCCCTTCGGGAAGCGTGGCGCTTTCTCA
TAGCTCACGCTGTAGGTATCTCAGTTCGGTGTAGGTCGTTCGCTCCAAGCTGGGCTGTGTGCACGAACCC
CCCGTTCAGCCCGACCGCTGCGCCTTATCCGGTAACTATCGTCTTGAGTCCAACCCGGTAAGACACGACT
TATCGCCACTGGCAGCAGCCACTGGTAACAGGATTAGCAGAGCGAGGTATGTAGGCGGTGCTACAGAGTT
CTTGAAGTGGTGGCCTAACTACGGCTACACTAGAAGGACAGTATTTGGTATCTGCGCTCTGCTGAAGCCA
GTTACCTTCGGAAAAAGAGTTGGTAGCTCTTGATCCGGCAAACAAACCACCGCTGGTAGCGGTGGTTTTT
TTGTTTGCAAGCAGCAGATTACGCGCAGAAAAAAAGGATCTCAAGAAGATCCTTTGATCTTTTCTACGGG
GTCTGACGCTCAGTGGAACGAAAACTCACGTTAAGGGATTTTGGTCATGAGATTATCAAAAAGGATCTTC
ACCTAGATCCTTTTAAATTAAAAATGAAGTTTTAAATCAATCTAAAGTATATATGAGTAAACTTGGTCTG
ACAGTTACCAATGCTTAATCAGTGAGGCACCTATCTCAGCGATCTGTCTATTTCGTTCATCCATAGTTGC
CTGACTCCCCGTCGTGTAGATAACTACGATACGGGAGGGCTTACCATCTGGCCCCAGTGCTGCAATGATA
CCGCGAGACCCACGCTCACCGGCTCCAGATTTATCAGCAATAAACCAGCCAGCCGGAAGGGCCGAGCGCA
GAAGTGGTCCTGCAACTTTATCCGCCTCCATCCAGTCTATTAATTGTTGCCGGGAAGCTAGAGTAAGTAG
TTCGCCAGTTAATAGTTTGCGCAACGTTGTTGCCATTGCTACAGGCATCGTGGTGTCACGCTCGTCGTTT
GGTATGGCTTCATTCAGCTCCGGTTCCCAACGATCAAGGCGAGTTACATGATCCCCCATGTTGTGCAAAA
AAGCGGTTAGCTCCTTCGGTCCTCCGATCGTTGTCAGAAGTAAGTTGGCCGCAGTGTTATCACTCATGGT
TATGGCAGCACTGCATAATTCTCTTACTGTCATGCCATCCGTAAGATGCTTTTCTGTGACTGGTGAGTAC
TCAACCAAGTCATTCTGAGAATAGTGTATGCGGCGACCGAGTTGCTCTTGCCCGGCGTCAATACGGGATA
ATACCGCGCCACATAGCAGAACTTTAAAAGTGCTCATCATTGGAAAACGTTCTTCGGGGCGAAAACTCTC
AAGGATCTTACCGCTGTTGAGATCCAGTTCGATGTAACCCACTCGTGCACCCAACTGATCTTCAGCATCT
TTTACTTTCACCAGCGTTTCTGGGTGAGCAAAAACAGGAAGGCAAAATGCCGCAAAAAAGGGAATAAGGG
CGACACGGAAATGTTGAATACTCATACTCTTCCTTTTTCAATATTATTGAAGCATTTATCAGGGTTATTG
TCTCATGAGCGGATACATATTTGAATGTATTTAGAAAAATAAACAAATAGGGGTTCCGCGCACATTTCCC
CGAAAAGTGCCACCTGACGTCTAAGAAACCATTATTATCATGACATTAACCTATAAAAATAGGCGTATCA
CGAGGCCCTTTCGTCTCGCGCGTTTCGGTGATGACGGTGAAAACCTCTGACACATGCAGCTCCCGGAGAC
GGTCACAGCTTGTCTGTAAGCGGATGCCGGGAGCAGACAAGCCCGTCAGGGCGCGTCAGCGGGTGTTGGC
GGGTGTCGGGGCTGGCTTAACTATGCGGCATCAGAGCAGATTGTACTGAGAGTGCACCATATGCGGTGTG
AAATACCGCACAGATGCGTAAGGAGAAAATACCGCATCAGGCGCCATTCGCCATTCAGGCTGCGCAACTG
TTGGGAAGGGCGATCGGTGCGGGCCTCTTCGCTATTACGCCAGCTGGCGAAAGGGGGATGTGCTGCAAGG
CGATTAAGTTGGGTAACGCCAGGGTTTTCCCAGTCACGACGTTGTAAAACGACGGCCAGTGAATTCGAGC
TCGGTACCCCAAGAAGCCCTGGCTCAACATATGAATATCAGTACTGTGGAGAGGCCCTATGGATGCCATG
AATGTGGAAAAACTTTTGGTCGACGCTTTTCCCTGGTGTTACACCAGAGGACTCATACTGGAGAGAAACC
ATATGCATGTAAGGAATGTGGCAAAACCTTTAGCCAGATTTCAAACCTTGTGAAACACCAAATGATACAT
ACTGGAAAGAAACCCCATGAGTGTAAGGACTGTAATAAAACATTCAGTTACCTTTCATTTCTTATTGAAC
ACCAGAGAACGCACACTGGGGAGAAACCTTATGAATGTACTGAGTGTGGAAAGGCCTTTAGCCGTGCCTC
CAACCTCACTCGACATCAAAGAATTCACATAGGAAAGAAACAATATATATGTAGGAAATGTGGTAAAGCA
TTTAGCAGTGGCTCAGAACTCATTCGCCACCAGATTACACATACTGGAGAGAAACCTTATGAATGCATTG
AATGTGGGAAGGCATTTCGCCGTTTCTCACACCTTACTCGACATCAGAGCATCCATACAACCAAAACCCC
GTATGAATGTAATGAATGTAGGAAAGCTTTCCGTTGTCACTCATTCCTTATTAAACATCAGAGAATTCAT
GCTGGAGAAAAGCTCTATGAATGTGATGAATGTGGTAAAGTTTTCACTTGGCATGCATCCCTTATTCAAC
ATACGAAGAGTCACACTGGAGAGAAACCCTATGCGTGTGCTGAATGTGATAAAGCCTTCAGCCGGAGCTT
TTCCCTCATTCTACATCAGAGAACTCATACTGGAGAGAAACCCTATGTATGTAAGGTATGCAACAAATCC
TTCAGCTGGAGCTCAAACCTTGCTAAACATCAGAGGACACACACTCTTGACAACCCCTATGAATATGAAA
ATTCATTTAATTACCACTCATTCCTTACTGAACACCAGGGGATTCCAACTACTGCAAGCGAGAATCTTTA
TTTTCAGGGCGCCGCCAAATTCAAAGAAACCGCTGCTGCTAAATTCGAACGCCAGCACATGGACAGCGGA
GGTGGAGGTTCGAGCGGTCCCTCGGGTTCGTCGAGCCTGGAAGTTCTGTTCCAGGGGCCCCTGTCGTCGA
GCGGTCCCTCGGGTTCGATGGTGAGCAAAGGCGAGGAGCTGTTCACCGGGGTGGTGCCCATCCTGGTCGA
GCTGGACGGCGACGTAAACGGCCACAAGTTCAGCGTGTCCGGCGAGGGCGAGGGCGATGCCACCTACGGC
AAGCTGACCCTGAAGTTCATCTGCACCACCGGCAAGCTGCCCGTGCCCTGGCCCACCCTCGTGACCACCC
TGACCTACGGCGTGCAGTGCTTCAGCCGCTACCCCGACCACATGAAGCAGCACGACTTCTTCAAGTCCGC
CATGCCCGAAGGCTACGTCCAGGAGCGCACCATCTTCTTCAAGGACGACGGCAACTACAAGACCCGCGCC
GAGGTGAAGTTCGAGGGCGACACCCTGGTGAACCGCATCGAGCTGAAGGGCATCGACTTCAAGGAGGACG
GCAACATCCTGGGGCACAAGCTGGAGTACAACTACAACAGCCACAACGTCTATATCATGGCCGACAAGCA
GAAGAACGGCATCAAGGTGAACTTCAAGATCCGCCACAACATCGAGGACGGCAGCGTGCAGCTCGCCGAC
CACTACCAGCAGAACACCCCCATCGGCGACGGCCCCGTGCTGCTGCCCGACAACCACTACCTGAGCACCC
AGTCCGCCCTGAGCAAAGACCCCAACGAGAAGCGCGATCACATGGTCCTTAAGGAGTTCGTGACCGCCGC
CGGGATCACTCTCGGCATGGACGAGCTGTACAAGTAATGATCTAGAGTCGAGTTAATTAAGAATTCCGCC
CCCCCCCCTCTCCCTCCCCCCCCCTAACGTTACTGGCCGAAGCCGCTTGGAATAAGGCCGGTGTGCGTTT
GTCTATATGTTATTTTCCACCATATTGCCGTCTTTTGGCAATGTGAGGGCCCGGAAACCTGGCCCTGTCT
TCTTGACGAGCATTCCTAGGGGTCTTTCCCCTCTCGCCAAAGGAATGCAGGGTCTGTTGAATGTCGTGAA
GGAAGCAGTTCCTCTGGAAGCTTCTTGAAGACAAACAACGTCTGTAGCGACCCTTTGCAGGCAGCGGAAC
CCCCCACCTGGCGACAGGTGCCTCTGCGGCCAAAAGCCACGTGTATAAGATACACCTGCAAAGGCGGCAC
AACCCCAGTGCCACGTTGTGAGTTGGATAGTTGTGGAAAGAGTCAAATGGCTCTCCTCAAGCGTATTCAA
CAAGGGGCTGAAGGATGCCCAGAAGGTACCCCATTGTATGGGATCTGATCTGGGGCCTCGGTGCACATGC
TTTACATGTGTTTAGTCGAGGTTAAAAAAACGTCTAGGCCCCCCGAACCACGGGGACGTGGTTTTCCTTT
GAAAAACACGATGATAATATGGCCACAACCTGTTACATTGCACAAGATAAAAATATATCATCACGAACAG
TAAAACTGTCTGCTTACATAAACAGTAATACAAGGGGTGTTATGGGATCGGCCATTGAACAAGATGGATT
GCACGCAGGTTCTCCGGCCGCTTGGGTGGAGAGGCTATTCGGCTATGACTGGGCACAACAGACAATCGGC
TGCTCTGATGCCGCCGTGTTCCGGCTGTCAGCGCAGGGGCGCCCGGTTCTTTTTGTCAAGACCGACCTGT
CCGGTGCCCTGAATGAACTGCAGGACGAGGCAGCGCGGCTATCGTGGCTGGCCACGACGGGCGTTCCTTG
CGCAGCTGTGCTCGACGTTGTCACTGAAGCGGGAAGGGACTGGCTGCTATTGGGCGAAGTGCCGGGGCAG
GATCTCCTGTCATCTCACCTTGCTCCTGCCGAGAAAGTATCCATCATGGCTGATGCAATGCGGCGGCTGC
ATACGCTTGATCCGGCTACCTGCCCATTCGACCACCAAGCGAAACATCGCATCGAGCGAGCACGTACTCG
GATGGAAGCCGGTCTTGTCGATCAGGATGATCTGGACGAAGAGCATCAGGGGCTCGCGCCAGCCGAACTG
TTCGCCAGGCTCAAGGCGCGCATGCCCGACGGCGAGGATCTCGTCGTGACCCATGGCGATGCCTGCTTGC
CGAATATCATGGTGGAAAATGGCCGCTTTTCTGGATTCATCGACTGTGGCCGGCTGGGTGTGGCGGACCG
CTATCAGGACATAGCGTTGGCTACCCGTGATATTGCTGAAGAGCTTGGCGGCGAATGGGCTGACCGCTTC
CTCGTGCTTTACGGTATCGCCGCTCCCGATTCGCAGCGCATCGCCTTCTATCGCCTTCTTGACGAGTTCT
TCTGAGTCTGAATTTACACTGCAAAGAAAAACTATGAATGTATGGAATTTTTTAAAAAGAAGTATAATGC
CTTACTTCAGAGAACTCTTGGAAAGAAGCCTTATGTGAAAGTGATGACTGTGAAGTAATATGGCCCACAC
TTTATTCACCACCCTGGAGAAAAAAAAACCCAGGAATATGTGGAAAAGCCATTAATAACCACTCTTTTAT
TTTTTTGCAATAACAAGGTGAAATCAATATTGTTGAGAAGATTCTTCCATCTGGTAATGTTGAGAAGACT
TCATTTGGTAGGAGTCCCTTACTTTACGTGTGTAAATTCCTACCAGGAAAGAATACATATCCAATAGATT
GGAGAAAGCCAGAGATTAGCCCTCATTCCGCATCTGTCAACCAGGACAGAAAGCATGGACAAGGGATGAG
CTTTACAAAGATGATGCACTTTGGAGATCAGAAAATTCATATTTAAGCAAAGTGATACAAACACAGTGAT
TTGGGAATGCCTTCATTTACAATGCAATACTTACATTTTAATACTCTTGTAGGAGAAAAAGCAACTGTAT
AAATGAATGTAGAGTGACTTTCTGCAATATTTCAAACCTATATCAGAGAATTACACTGTGGGAAAACTAC
CATTGTAATAAGTGTAGCAAAATCTCCTTAGATATCTGAAAAGTCATACTGGATGGAATCTGTAGGAAAC
GGTTCTATTTTGAGGGAAGGGGGATTCCTTTTTGTTTTTTAAGTGAATTCAGAAAATGTTATAAATAAAT
CTTTTGGTTTATTATAAACCTTCTGCTTGCTGATTTTTTCCCACAGCATGTGATTCTGAAAATGTAACTA
CAATATTGACATAAAAAATAAACAGTAGTTTTTCTTGTTGAAACATACAAACATAACAAAGTGTTTTTAG
GTGTTTTATGATTTTAACTTTCAGACAGAGTTTGGATTTAAGGTAATGCTGACAGTTATCCTTGAATCTG
ACTATAGACATTTGTTATTCAGTGTGAAACAAATATAAGATACATCACAGAAAATTACCAAGGTATTCTT
CCTGTTTTGTTCCATGTACGGTGAAAACCGTTCTTTTGTAAGCAGGTATTTAAAACTGTTCTGGCATTAC
CACCTG
