Features (pLannotate 1.2.2; 17 found; start..end, strand, type, name):
      1..21      +  misc_feature   MCS (fragment): pUC18/19 multiple cloning site
     58..74      -  protein_bind   lac operator: The lac repressor binds to the lac operator to inhibit transcription in E. coli. This inhibition can be relieved by adding lactose or isopropyl-β-D-thiogalactopyranoside (IPTG). lac repressor encoded by lacI
     82..112     -  promoter       lac promoter: promoter for the E. coli lac operon
    127..148     -  protein_bind   CAP binding site: CAP binding activates transcription in the presence of cAMP. E. coli catabolite activator protein
    161..253     -  CDS            lacI (fragment): lac repressor; lacI; The lac repressor binds to the lac operator to inhibit transcription in E. coli. This inhibition can be relieved by adding lactose or isopropyl-β-D-thiogalactopyranoside (IPTG).
    436..1024    -  rep_origin     ori: high-copy-number ColE1/pMB1/pBR322/pUC origin of replication
   1195..2055    -  CDS            AmpR: β-lactamase; bla; confers resistance to ampicillin, carbenicillin, and related antibiotics
   2056..2160    -  promoter       AmpR promoter: bla
   2255..2290    +  CDS            rop (fragment): Rop protein, which maintains plasmids at low copy number; rop
   2392..2491    +  misc_feature   bom (fragment): basis of mobility region from pBR322
   2497..2654    -  CDS            lacZα (fragment): LacZα fragment of β-galactosidase; lacZ fragment
   2670..2783    +  CDS            ZNF140 (fragment): ZN140_HUMAN - Experimental evidence at protein level: Swiss-Prot protein existence level 1. May be involved in transcriptional regulation as a repressor. From Homo sapiens (Human).
   3629..3649    +  CDS            capTEV™ (fragment): composite tag for in vivo biotinylation, TEV protease cleavage, and 6xHis tagging
   3663..3707    +  CDS            S-Tag: affinity and epitope tag derived from pancreatic ribonuclease A
   3798..4517    +  CDS            EGFP: the original enhanced GFP (Yang et al., 1996) mammalian codon-optimized
   4555..5140    +  misc_feature   IRES2: internal ribosome entry site (IRES) of the encephalomyocarditis virus (EMCV)
   5222..6025    +  CDS            NeoR/KanR: aminoglycoside phosphotransferase from Tn5; aph(3')-II (or nptII); confers resistance to neomycin, kanamycin, and G418 (Geneticin®)
>Addgene plasmid #112363 | pZNF140-donor | addgene full sequence | sequence record 229689 | Addgene NGS Result
GACCTGCAGGCATGCAAGCTTGGCGTAATCATGGTCATAGCTGTTTCCTGTGTGAAATTGTTATCCGCTC
ACAATTCCACACAACATACGAGCCGGAAGCATAAAGTGTAAAGCCTGGGGTGCCTAATGAGTGAGCTAAC
TCACATTAATTGCGTTGCGCTCACTGCCCGCTTTCCAGTCGGGAAACCTGTCGTGCCAGCTGCATTAATG
AATCGGCCAACGCGCGGGGAGAGGCGGTTTGCGTATTGGGCGCTCTTCCGCTTCCTCGCTCACTGACTCG
CTGCGCTCGGTCGTTCGGCTGCGGCGAGCGGTATCAGCTCACTCAAAGGCGGTAATACGGTTATCCACAG
AATCAGGGGATAACGCAGGAAAGAACATGTGAGCAAAAGGCCAGCAAAAGGCCAGGAACCGTAAAAAGGC
CGCGTTGCTGGCGTTTTTCCATAGGCTCCGCCCCCCTGACGAGCATCACAAAAATCGACGCTCAAGTCAG
AGGTGGCGAAACCCGACAGGACTATAAAGATACCAGGCGTTTCCCCCTGGAAGCTCCCTCGTGCGCTCTC
CTGTTCCGACCCTGCCGCTTACCGGATACCTGTCCGCCTTTCTCCCTTCGGGAAGCGTGGCGCTTTCTCA
TAGCTCACGCTGTAGGTATCTCAGTTCGGTGTAGGTCGTTCGCTCCAAGCTGGGCTGTGTGCACGAACCC
CCCGTTCAGCCCGACCGCTGCGCCTTATCCGGTAACTATCGTCTTGAGTCCAACCCGGTAAGACACGACT
TATCGCCACTGGCAGCAGCCACTGGTAACAGGATTAGCAGAGCGAGGTATGTAGGCGGTGCTACAGAGTT
CTTGAAGTGGTGGCCTAACTACGGCTACACTAGAAGAACAGTATTTGGTATCTGCGCTCTGCTGAAGCCA
GTTACCTTCGGAAAAAGAGTTGGTAGCTCTTGATCCGGCAAACAAACCACCGCTGGTAGCGGTGGTTTTT
TTGTTTGCAAGCAGCAGATTACGCGCAGAAAAAAAGGATCTCAAGAAGATCCTTTGATCTTTTCTACGGG
GTCTGACGCTCAGTGGAACGAAAACTCACGTTAAGGGATTTTGGTCATGAGATTATCAAAAAGGATCTTC
ACCTAGATCCTTTTAAATTAAAAATGAAGTTTTAAATCAATCTAAAGTATATATGAGTAAACTTGGTCTG
ACAGTTACCAATGCTTAATCAGTGAGGCACCTATCTCAGCGATCTGTCTATTTCGTTCATCCATAGTTGC
CTGACTCCCCGTCGTGTAGATAACTACGATACGGGAGGGCTTACCATCTGGCCCCAGTGCTGCAATGATA
CCGCGAGACCCACGCTCACCGGCTCCAGATTTATCAGCAATAAACCAGCCAGCCGGAAGGGCCGAGCGCA
GAAGTGGTCCTGCAACTTTATCCGCCTCCATCCAGTCTATTAATTGTTGCCGGGAAGCTAGAGTAAGTAG
TTCGCCAGTTAATAGTTTGCGCAACGTTGTTGCCATTGCTACAGGCATCGTGGTGTCACGCTCGTCGTTT
GGTATGGCTTCATTCAGCTCCGGTTCCCAACGATCAAGGCGAGTTACATGATCCCCCATGTTGTGCAAAA
AAGCGGTTAGCTCCTTCGGTCCTCCGATCGTTGTCAGAAGTAAGTTGGCCGCAGTGTTATCACTCATGGT
TATGGCAGCACTGCATAATTCTCTTACTGTCATGCCATCCGTAAGATGCTTTTCTGTGACTGGTGAGTAC
TCAACCAAGTCATTCTGAGAATAGTGTATGCGGCGACCGAGTTGCTCTTGCCCGGCGTCAATACGGGATA
ATACCGCGCCACATAGCAGAACTTTAAAAGTGCTCATCATTGGAAAACGTTCTTCGGGGCGAAAACTCTC
AAGGATCTTACCGCTGTTGAGATCCAGTTCGATGTAACCCACTCGTGCACCCAACTGATCTTCAGCATCT
TTTACTTTCACCAGCGTTTCTGGGTGAGCAAAAACAGGAAGGCAAAATGCCGCAAAAAAGGGAATAAGGG
CGACACGGAAATGTTGAATACTCATACTCTTCCTTTTTCAATATTATTGAAGCATTTATCAGGGTTATTG
TCTCATGAGCGGATACATATTTGAATGTATTTAGAAAAATAAACAAATAGGGGTTCCGCGCACATTTCCC
CGAAAAGTGCCACCTGACGTCTAAGAAACCATTATTATCATGACATTAACCTATAAAAATAGGCGTATCA
CGAGGCCCTTTCGTCTCGCGCGTTTCGGTGATGACGGTGAAAACCTCTGACACATGCAGCTCCCGGAGAC
GGTCACAGCTTGTCTGTAAGCGGATGCCGGGAGCAGACAAGCCCGTCAGGGCGCGTCAGCGGGTGTTGGC
GGGTGTCGGGGCTGGCTTAACTATGCGGCATCAGAGCAGATTGTACTGAGAGTGCACCATATGCGGTGTG
AAATACCGCACAGATGCGTAAGGAGAAAATACCGCATCAGGCGCCATTCGCCATTCAGGCTGCGCAACTG
TTGGGAAGGGCGATCGGTGCGGGCCTCTTCGCTATTACGCCAGCTGGCGAAAGGGGGATGTGCTGCAAGG
CGATTAAGTTGGGTAACGCCAGGGTTTTCCCAGTCACGACGTTGTAAAACGACGGCCAGTGAATTCGAGC
TCGGTACCCCAAGAAGCCCTGGCTCAACATATGAATATCAGTACTGTGGAGAGGCCCTATGGATGCCATG
AATGTGGAAAAACTTTTGGTCGACGCTTTTCCCTGGTGTTACACCAGAGGACTCATACTGGAGAGAAACC
ATATGCATGTAAGGAATGTGGCAAAACCTTTAGCCAGATTTCAAACCTTGTGAAACACCAAATGATACAT
ACTGGAAAGAAACCCCATGAGTGTAAGGACTGTAATAAAACATTCAGTTACCTTTCATTTCTTATTGAAC
ACCAGAGAACGCACACTGGGGAGAAACCTTATGAATGTACTGAGTGTGGAAAGGCCTTTAGCCGTGCCTC
CAACCTCACTCGACATCAAAGAATTCACATAGGAAAGAAACAATATATATGTAGGAAATGTGGTAAAGCA
TTTAGCAGTGGCTCAGAACTCATTCGCCACCAGATTACACATACTGGAGAGAAACCTTATGAATGCATTG
AATGTGGGAAGGCATTTCGCCGTTTCTCACACCTTACTCGACATCAGAGCATCCATACAACCAAAACCCC
GTATGAATGTAATGAATGTAGGAAAGCTTTCCGTTGTCACTCATTCCTTATTAAACATCAGAGAATTCAT
GCTGGAGAAAAGCTCTATGAATGTGATGAATGTGGTAAAGTTTTCACTTGGCATGCATCCCTTATTCAAC
ATACGAAGAGTCACACTGGAGAGAAACCCTATGCGTGTGCTGAATGTGATAAAGCCTTCAGCCGGAGCTT
TTCCCTCATTCTACATCAGAGAACTCATACTGGAGAGAAACCCTATGTATGTAAGGTATGCAACAAATCC
TTCAGCTGGAGCTCAAACCTTGCTAAACATCAGAGGACACACACTCTTGACAACCCCTATGAATATGAAA
ATTCATTTAATTACCACTCATTCCTTACTGAACACCAGGGGATTCCAACTACTGCAAGCGAGAATCTTTA
TTTTCAGGGCGCCGCCAAATTCAAAGAAACCGCTGCTGCTAAATTCGAACGCCAGCACATGGACAGCGGA
GGTGGAGGTTCGAGCGGTCCCTCGGGTTCGTCGAGCCTGGAAGTTCTGTTCCAGGGGCCCCTGTCGTCGA
GCGGTCCCTCGGGTTCGATGGTGAGCAAAGGCGAGGAGCTGTTCACCGGGGTGGTGCCCATCCTGGTCGA
GCTGGACGGCGACGTAAACGGCCACAAGTTCAGCGTGTCCGGCGAGGGCGAGGGCGATGCCACCTACGGC
AAGCTGACCCTGAAGTTCATCTGCACCACCGGCAAGCTGCCCGTGCCCTGGCCCACCCTCGTGACCACCC
TGACCTACGGCGTGCAGTGCTTCAGCCGCTACCCCGACCACATGAAGCAGCACGACTTCTTCAAGTCCGC
CATGCCCGAAGGCTACGTCCAGGAGCGCACCATCTTCTTCAAGGACGACGGCAACTACAAGACCCGCGCC
GAGGTGAAGTTCGAGGGCGACACCCTGGTGAACCGCATCGAGCTGAAGGGCATCGACTTCAAGGAGGACG
GCAACATCCTGGGGCACAAGCTGGAGTACAACTACAACAGCCACAACGTCTATATCATGGCCGACAAGCA
GAAGAACGGCATCAAGGTGAACTTCAAGATCCGCCACAACATCGAGGACGGCAGCGTGCAGCTCGCCGAC
CACTACCAGCAGAACACCCCCATCGGCGACGGCCCCGTGCTGCTGCCCGACAACCACTACCTGAGCACCC
AGTCCGCCCTGAGCAAAGACCCCAACGAGAAGCGCGATCACATGGTCCTTAAGGAGTTCGTGACCGCCGC
CGGGATCACTCTCGGCATGGACGAGCTGTACAAGTAATGATCTAGAGTCGAGTTAATTAAGAATTCCGCC
CCCCCCCCTCTCCCTCCCCCCCCCTAACGTTACTGGCCGAAGCCGCTTGGAATAAGGCCGGTGTGCGTTT
GTCTATATGTTATTTTCCACCATATTGCCGTCTTTTGGCAATGTGAGGGCCCGGAAACCTGGCCCTGTCT
TCTTGACGAGCATTCCTAGGGGTCTTTCCCCTCTCGCCAAAGGAATGCAGGGTCTGTTGAATGTCGTGAA
GGAAGCAGTTCCTCTGGAAGCTTCTTGAAGACAAACAACGTCTGTAGCGACCCTTTGCAGGCAGCGGAAC
CCCCCACCTGGCGACAGGTGCCTCTGCGGCCAAAAGCCACGTGTATAAGATACACCTGCAAAGGCGGCAC
AACCCCAGTGCCACGTTGTGAGTTGGATAGTTGTGGAAAGAGTCAAATGGCTCTCCTCAAGCGTATTCAA
CAAGGGGCTGAAGGATGCCCAGAAGGTACCCCATTGTATGGGATCTGATCTGGGGCCTCGGTGCACATGC
TTTACATGTGTTTAGTCGAGGTTAAAAAAACGTCTAGGCCCCCCGAACCACGGGGACGTGGTTTTCCTTT
GAAAAACACGATGATAATATGGCCACAACCTGTTACATTGCACAAGATAAAAATATATCATCACGAACAG
TAAAACTGTCTGCTTACATAAACAGTAATACAAGGGGTGTTATGGGATCGGCCATTGAACAAGATGGATT
GCACGCAGGTTCTCCGGCCGCTTGGGTGGAGAGGCTATTCGGCTATGACTGGGCACAACAGACAATCGGC
TGCTCTGATGCCGCCGTGTTCCGGCTGTCAGCGCAGGGGCGCCCGGTTCTTTTTGTCAAGACCGACCTGT
CCGGTGCCCTGAATGAACTGCAGGACGAGGCAGCGCGGCTATCGTGGCTGGCCACGACGGGCGTTCCTTG
CGCAGCTGTGCTCGACGTTGTCACTGAAGCGGGAAGGGACTGGCTGCTATTGGGCGAAGTGCCGGGGCAG
GATCTCCTGTCATCTCACCTTGCTCCTGCCGAGAAAGTATCCATCATGGCTGATGCAATGCGGCGGCTGC
ATACGCTTGATCCGGCTACCTGCCCATTCGACCACCAAGCGAAACATCGCATCGAGCGAGCACGTACTCG
GATGGAAGCCGGTCTTGTCGATCAGGATGATCTGGACGAAGAGCATCAGGGGCTCGCGCCAGCCGAACTG
TTCGCCAGGCTCAAGGCGCGCATGCCCGACGGCGAGGATCTCGTCGTGACCCATGGCGATGCCTGCTTGC
CGAATATCATGGTGGAAAATGGCCGCTTTTCTGGATTCATCGACTGTGGCCGGCTGGGTGTGGCGGACCG
CTATCAGGACATAGCGTTGGCTACCCGTGATATTGCTGAAGAGCTTGGCGGCGAATGGGCTGACCGCTTC
CTCGTGCTTTACGGTATCGCCGCTCCCGATTCGCAGCGCATCGCCTTCTATCGCCTTCTTGACGAGTTCT
TCTGAGTCTGAATTTACACTGCAAAGAAAAACTACGAATGTATGGAATTTTTTTAAAAGAAGTATAATGC
CTTACTTCAGAGAACTCTTGGAAAGAAGCCTTATGTGAAAGTGATGACTGTGAAGTAATATGGCCCACAC
TTTATTCACCACCCTGGAGAAAAAAAAACCCAGGAATATGTGGAAAAGCCATTAATAACCACTCTTTTAT
TTTTTTGCAATAACAAGGTGAAATCAATATTGTTGAGAAGATTCTTCCATCTGGTAATGTTGAGAAGACT
TCATTTGGTAGGAGTCCCTTACTTTACGTGTGTAAATTCCTACCAGGAAAGAATACATATCCAATAGATT
GGAGAAAGCCAGAGATTAGCCCTCATTCCGCATCTGTCAACCAGGACAGAATGCATGGACAAGGGATGAG
CTTTACAAAGATGATGCACTTTGGAGATCAGAAAATTCATATTTAAGCAAAGTGATACAAACACAGTGAT
TTGGGAATGCCTTCATTTACAATGCAATACTTAAATTTTAATACTCTTGTAGGAGAAAAAGCAACTGTAT
AAATGAATGTAGAGTGACTTTCTGCAATATTTCAAACCTATATCAGAGAATTACACTGTGGGAAAACTAC
CATTGTAATAAGTGTAGCAAAATCTCCTTAGATATCTGAAAAGTCATACTGGATGGAATCTGTAGGAAAC
GGTTCTATTTTGAGGGAAGGGGGATTCCTTTTTGTTTTTTAAGTGAATTCAGAAAATGTTATAAATAAAT
CTTTTGGTTTATTATAAACCTTCTGCTTGCTGATTTTTTCCCACAGCATGTGATTCTGAAAATGTAACTA
CAATATTGACATAAAAAATAAACAGTAGTTTTTCTTGTTGAAACATACAAACATAACAAAGTGTTTTTAG
GTGTTTTATGATTTTAACTTTCAGACAGAGTTTGGATTTAAGGTAATGCTGACAGTTATCCTTGAATCTG
ACTATAGACATTTGTTATTCAGTGTGAAACAAATATAAGATACATCACAGAAAATTACCAAGGTATTCTT
CCTGTTTTGTTCCATGTACGGTGAAAACCGTTCTTTTGTAAGCATGTATTTAAAACTGTTCTGGCATTAC
CACCTG
